>Addgene plasmid #41273 | TAL3099 | depositor partial sequence | sequence record 54912 | TAL3099 sequence 2430 bps
TCTAGAGCTAGCACCATGGACTACAAAGACCATGACGGTGATTATAAAGATCATGACATCGATTACAAGG
ATGACGATGACAAGATGGCCCCCAAGAAGAAGAGGAAGGTGGGCATTCACCGCGGGGTACCTATGGTGGA
CTTGAGGACACTCGGTTATTCGCAACAGCAACAGGAGAAAATCAAGCCTAAGGTCAGGAGCACCGTCGCG
CAACACCACGAGGCGCTTGTGGGGCATGGCTTCACTCATGCGCATATTGTCGCGCTTTCACAGCACCCTG
CGGCGCTTGGGACGGTGGCTGTCAAATACCAAGATATGATTGCGGCCCTGCCCGAAGCCACGCACGAGGC
AATTGTAGGGGTCGGTAAACAGTGGTCGGGAGCGCGAGCACTTGAGGCGCTGCTGACTGTGGCGGGTGAG
CTTAGGGGGCCTCCGCTCCAGCTCGACACCGGGCAGCTGCTGAAGATCGCGAAGAGAGGGGGAGTAACAG
CGGTAGAGGCAGTGCACGCCTGGCGCAATGCGCTCACCGGGGCCCCCTTGAACCTGACCCCAGACCAGGT
AGTCGCAATCGCGTCAAACGGAGGGGGAAAGCAAGCCCTGGAAACCGTGCAAAGGTTGTTGCCGGTCCTT
TGTCAAGACCACGGCCTTACACCGGAGCAAGTCGTGGCCATTGCAAGCAATGGGGGTGGCAAACAGGCTC
TTGAGACGGTTCAGAGACTTCTCCCAGTTCTCTGTCAAGCCCACGGGCTGACTCCCGATCAAGTTGTAGC
GATTGCGTCGAACATTGGAGGGAAACAAGCATTGGAGACTGTCCAACGGCTCCTTCCCGTGTTGTGTCAA
GCCCACGGTTTGACGCCTGCACAAGTGGTCGCCATCGCCTCGAATGGCGGCGGTAAGCAGGCGCTGGAAA
CAGTACAGCGCCTGCTGCCTGTACTGTGCCAGGATCATGGACTGACCCCAGACCAGGTAGTCGCAATCGC
GTCACATGACGGGGGAAAGCAAGCCCTGGAAACCGTGCAAAGGTTGTTGCCGGTCCTTTGTCAAGACCAC
GGCCTTACACCGGAGCAAGTCGTGGCCATTGCAAGCAACATCGGTGGCAAACAGGCTCTTGAGACGGTTC
AGAGACTTCTCCCAGTTCTCTGTCAAGCCCACGGGCTGACTCCCGATCAAGTTGTAGCGATTGCGAATAA
CAATGGAGGGAAACAAGCATTGGAGACTGTCCAACGGCTCCTTCCCGTGTTGTGTCAAGCCCACGGTTTG
ACGCCTGCACAAGTGGTCGCCATCGCCAGCCATGATGGCGGTAAGCAGGCGCTGGAAACAGTACAGCGCC
TGCTGCCTGTACTGTGCCAGGATCATGGACTGACCCCAGACCAGGTAGTCGCAATCGCGTCGAACATTGG
GGGAAAGCAAGCCCTGGAAACCGTGCAAAGGTTGTTGCCGGTCCTTTGTCAAGACCACGGCCTTACACCG
GAGCAAGTCGTGGCCATTGCAAATAATAACGGTGGCAAACAGGCTCTTGAGACGGTTCAGAGACTTCTCC
CAGTTCTCTGTCAAGCCCACGGGCTGACTCCCGATCAAGTTGTAGCGATTGCGTCGCATGACGGAGGGAA
ACAAGCATTGGAGACTGTCCAACGGCTCCTTCCCGTGTTGTGTCAAGCCCACGGTTTGACGCCTGCACAA
GTGGTCGCCATCGCCAGCCATGATGGCGGTAAGCAGGCGCTGGAAACAGTACAGCGCCTGCTGCCTGTAC
TGTGCCAGGATCATGGACTGACCCCAGACCAGGTAGTCGCAATCGCGAACAATAATGGGGGAAAGCAAGC
CCTGGAAACCGTGCAAAGGTTGTTGCCGGTCCTTTGTCAAGACCACGGCCTTACACCGGAGCAAGTCGTG
GCCATTGCATCCCACGACGGTGGCAAACAGGCTCTTGAGACGGTTCAGAGACTTCTCCCAGTTCTCTGTC
AAGCCCACGGGCTGACTCCCGATCAAGTTGTAGCGATTGCGTCCAACGGTGGAGGGAAACAAGCATTGGA
GACTGTCCAACGGCTCCTTCCCGTGTTGTGTCAAGCCCACGGTTTGACGCCTGCACAAGTGGTCGCCATC
GCCAACAACAACGGCGGTAAGCAGGCGCTGGAAACAGTACAGCGCCTGCTGCCTGTACTGTGCCAGGATC
ATGGACTGACACCCGAACAGGTGGTCGCCATTGCTTCTAACATCGGAGGACGGCCAGCCTTGGAGTCCAT
CGTAGCCCAATTGTCCAGGCCCGATCCCGCGTTGGCTGCGTTAACGAATGACCATCTGGTGGCGTTGGCA
TGTCTTGGTGGACGACCCGCGCTCGATGCAGTCAAAAAGGGTCTGCCTCATGCTCCCGCATTGATCAAAA
GAACCAACCGGCGGATTCCCGAGAGAACTTCCCATCGAGTCGCGGGATCC
