>Addgene plasmid #41273 | TAL3099 | addgene partial sequence | sequence record 56485 | JDS-TALEN-F 5'-TAGGGGTCGGTAAACAGTGG-3'
GCGCTGCTGACTGTGGCGGGTGAGCTTAGGGGGCCTCCGCTCCAGCTCGACACCGGGCAGCTGCTGAAGA
TCGCGAAGAGAGGGGGAGTAACAGCGGTAGAGGCAGTGCACGCCTGGCGCAATGCGCTCACCGGGGCCCC
CTTGAACCTGACCCCAGACCAGGTAGTCGCAATCGCGTCAAACGGAGGGGGAAAGCAAGCCCTGGAAACC
GTGCAAAGGTTGTTGCCGGTCCTTTGTCAAGACCACGGCCTTACACCGGAGCAAGTCGTGGCCATTGCAA
GCAATGGGGGTGGCAAACAGGCTCTTGAGACGGTTCAGAGACTTCTCCCAGTTCTCTGTCAAGCCCACGG
GCTGACTCCCGATCAAGTTGTAGCGATTGCGTCGAACATTGGAGGGAAACAAGCATTGGAGACTGTCCAA
CGGCTCCTTCCCGTGTTGTGTCAAGCCCACGGTTTGACGCCTGCACAAGTGGTCGCCATCGCCTCGAATG
GCGGCGGTAAGCAGGCGCTGGAAACAGTACAGCGCCTGCTGCCTGTACTGTGCCAGGATCATGGACTGAC
CCCAGACCAGGTAGTCGCAATCGCGTCACATGACGGGGGAAAGCAAGCCCTGGAAACCGTGCAAAGGTTG
TTGCCGGTCCTTTGTCAAGACCACGGCCTTACACCGGAGCAAGTCGTGGCCATTGCAAGCAACATCGGTG
GCAAACAGGCTCTTGAGACGGTTCAGAGACTTCTCCCAGTTCTCTGTCAAGCCCACGGGCTGACTCCCGA
TCAAGTTGTAGCGATTGCGAATAACAATGGAGGGAAACAAGCATTGGAGACTGTCCAACGGCTCCTTCCC
GTGTTGTGTCAAGCCCACGGTTTGACGCCTGCACAAGTGGTCGCCATCGCCAGCCATGATGGCGGTAAGC
AGGCGCTGGAAACAGTACAGCGCCTGCTGCCTGTACTGTGCCAGGATCATGGACTGACCCCAGACCAG
