[The description below was written by a language model from this plasmid's Addgene catalogue record.]
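Description:
TAL3099 is a TALEN expression plasmid built on the JDS70 backbone, a mammalian expression vector that also carries a T7 promoter. It is maintained in E. coli as a high-copy plasmid under ampicillin selection. The roughly 1.6 kb insert, named ZebrafishCommunity-hsd17b4-Right, is not the hsd17b4 coding sequence itself. It is an engineered array of TAL effector repeats designed to recognise a specific binding site in the zebrafish (Danio rerio) hsd17b4 gene. The array was cloned by restriction enzyme methods that destroyed the cloning sites at both ends, placing it in frame with backbone-encoded elements: a 3X FLAG tag at the N terminus and a wild-type FokI nuclease domain at the C terminus.

Expression of the full fusion protein is driven by the CMV promoter, which permits direct expression in transfected cells. The T7 designation in the vector type suggests that the coding region can also be transcribed in vitro to produce mRNA, the usual delivery route for nuclease injection into zebrafish embryos, although the record does not describe this step explicitly. Because FokI cleaves DNA only as a dimer, this "Right" monomer is intended to be paired with a matching "Left" TALEN that binds the opposite half-site, so that the two nuclease domains meet over the intervening spacer and make a double-strand break. Error-prone repair of that break can create insertions or deletions that disrupt hsd17b4. This matches the associated work on targeted gene disruption in somatic zebrafish cells. No feature table was supplied, so other backbone elements, such as the replication origin and the polyadenylation signal, are not specified in the record.
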