Addgene plasmid #41273: TAL3099
Depositing lab: Keith Joung. Depositing organization: Massachusetts General Hospital. Publication: Targeted gene disruption in somatic zebrafish cells using engineered TALENs. Sander JD, Cade L, Khayter C, Reyon D, Peterson RT, Joung JK, Yeh JR. Nat Biotechnol. 2011 Aug 5;29(8):697-8. doi: 10.1038/nbt.1934. PubMed 21822241.
Backbone
  Vector backbone: JDS70
  Backbone manufacturer: Addgene plasmid #32285
  Backbone size w/o insert (bp): 6447
  Vector type: Mammalian Expression ; T7
Growth in bacteria
  Bacterial resistance: Ampicillin, 100 μg/mL
  Growth temperature: 37°C
  Growth strain: XL1 Blue
  Copy number: High Copy
Gene/Insert
  Gene/Insert name: ZebrafishCommunity-hsd17b4-Right (alt name: hsd17b4)
  Species: D. rerio (zebrafish)
  Insert size (bp): 1640
  Entrez Gene: hsd17b4 (a.k.a. zgc:55545, zgc:77300)
  Promoter: CMV
  Tag / fusion protein: 3X Flag (N terminal on backbone); WT FOKI (C terminal on backbone)
  Cloning method: Restriction Enzyme; 5′ cloning site N/A (destroyed during cloning); 3′ cloning site N/A (destroyed during cloning)
  Sequencing primers: 5′ CMV-F; 3′ BGH-rev
Terms and licenses: Academic/Nonprofit Terms; Industry Terms: Not Available to Industry
Depositor comments: Target binding site: TTTATCAGCAGCCGCTGA It is strongly recommended that users perform a diagnostic digest to verify this plasmid prior to use. For example, a double digest of the plasmid with BamHI and KpnI should result in two bands at 2.3kb and 5.8kb.
How to cite: TAL3099 was a gift from Keith Joung (Addgene plasmid # 41273 ; http://n2t.net/addgene:41273 ; RRID:Addgene_41273)
